>Addgene plasmid #242425 | PCE(cm24Cre) | addgene full sequence | sequence record 486613 | Addgene NGS Result
GAGCTCGGTACCTGACCCGGTCGTGCCCCTCTCTAGAGATAATGAGCATTGCATGTCTAAGTTATAAAAA
ATTACCACATATTTTTTTTGTCACACTTGTTTGAAGTGCAGTTTATCTATCTTTATACATATATTTAAAC
TTTACTCTACGAATAATATAATCTATAGTACTACAATAATATCAGTGTTTTAGAGAATCATATAAATGAA
CAGTTAGACATGGTCTAAAGGACAATTGAGTATTTTGACAACAGGACTCTACAGTTTTATCTTTTTAGTG
TGCATGTGTTCTCCTTTTTTTTTGCAAATAGCTTCACCTATATAATACTTCATCCATTTTATTAGTACAT
CCATTTAGGGTTTAGGGTTAATGGTTTTTATAGACTAATTTTTTTAGTACATCTATTTTATTCTATTTTA
GCCTCTAAATTAAGAAAACTAAAACTCTATTTTAGTTTTTTTATTTAATAATTTAGATATAAAATAGAAT
AAAATAAAGTGACTAAAAATTAAACAAATACCCTTTAAGAAATTAAAAAAACTAAGGAAACATTTTTCTT
GTTTCGAGTAGATAATGCCAGCCTGTTAAACGCCGTCGACGAGTCTAACGGACACCAACCAGCGAACCAG
CAGCGTCGCGTCGGGCCAAGCGAAGCAGACGGCACGGCATCTCTGTCGCTGCCTCTGGACCCCTCTCGAT
CGAGAGTTCCGCTCCACCGTTGGACTTGCTCCGCTGTCGGCATCCAGAAATTGCGTGGCGGAGCGGCAGA
CGTGAGCCGGCACGGCAGGCGGCCTCCTCCTCCTCTCACGGCACCGGCAGCTACGGGGGATTCCTTTCCC
ACCGCTCCTTCGCTTTCCCTTCCTCGCCCGCCGTAATAAATAGACACCCCCTCCACACCCTCTTTCCCCA
ACCTCGTGTTGTTCGGAGCGCACACACACACAACCAGATCTCCCCCAAATCCACCCGTCGGCACCTCCGC
TTCAAGGTACGCCGCTCGTCCTCCCCCCCCCCCCCTCTCTACCTTCTCTAGATCGGCGTTCCGGTCCATG
GTTAGGGCCCGGTAGTTCTACTTCTGTTCATGTTTGTGTTAGATCCGTGTTTGTGTTAGATCCGTGCTGC
TAGCGTTCGTACACGGATGCGACCTGTACGTCAGACACGTTCTGATTGCTAACTTGCCAGTGTTTCTCTT
TGGGGAATCCTGGGATGGCTCTAGCCGTTCCGCAGACGGGATCGATTTCATGATTTTTTTTGTTTCGTTG
CATAGGGTTTGGTTTGCCCTTTTCCTTTATTTCAATATATGCCGTGCACTTGTTTGTCGGGTCATCTTTT
CATGCTTTTTTTTGTCTTGGTTGTGATGATGTGGTCTGGTTGGGCGGTCGTTCTAGATCGGAGTAGAATT
AATTCTGTTTCAAACTACCTGGTGGATTTATTAATTTTGGATCTGTATGTGTGTGCCATACATATTCATA
GTTACGAATTGAAGATGATGGATGGAAATATCGATCTAGGATAGGTATACATGTTGATGCGGGTTTTACT
GATGCATATACAGAGATGCTTTTTGTTCGCTTGGTTGTGATGATGTGGTGTGGTTGGGCGGTCGTTCATT
CGTTCTAGATCGGAGTAGAATACTGTTTCAAACTACCTGGTGTATTTATTAATTTTGGAACTGTATGTGT
GTGTCATACATCTTCATAGTTACGAGTTTAAGATGGATGGAAATATCGATCTAGGATAGGTATACATGTT
GATGTGGGTTTTACTGATGCATATACATGATGGCATATGCAGCATCTATTCATATGCTCTAACCTTGAGT
ACCTATCTATTATAATAAACAAGTATGTTTTATAATTATTTTGATCTTGATATACTTGGATGATGGCATA
TGCAGCAGCTATATGTGGATTTTTTTAGCCCTGCCTTCATACGCTATTTATTTGCTTGGTACTGTTTCTT
TTGTCGATGCTCACCCTGTTGTTTGGTGTTACTTCTGCAAAGCTTATGCCTGCCGCCAAGAGAGTCAAGC
TCGATGGCGGCAAGAGGACCGCCGATGGCAGCGAGTTCGAGTCTCCTAAGAAGAAGAGGAAGGTCGACAA
GAAGTACTCGATCGGCCTCGATATTGGGACTAACTCTGTTGGCTGGGCCGTGATCACCGACGAGTACAAG
GTGCCCTCAAAGAAGTTCAAGGTCCTGGGCAACACCGATCGGCATTCCATCAAGAAGAATCTCATTGGCG
CTCTCCTGTTCGACAGCGGCGAGACGGCTGAGGCTACGCGGCTCAAGCGCACCGCCCGCAGGCGGTACAC
GCGCAGGAAGAATCGCATCTGCTACCTGCAGGAGATTTTCTCCAACGAGATGGCGAAGGTTGACGATTCT
TTCTTCCACAGGCTGGAGGAGTCATTCCTCGTGGAGGAGGATAAGAAGCACGAGCGGCATCCAATCTTCG
GCAACATTGTCGACGAGGTTGCCTACCACGAGAAGTACCCTACGATCTACCATCTGCGGAAGAAGCTCGT
GGACTCCACAGATAAGGCGGACCTCCGCCTGATCTACCTCGCTCTGGCCCACATGATTAAGTTCAGGGGC
CATTTCCTGATCGAGGGGGATCTCAACCCGGACAATAGCGATGTTGACAAGCTGTTCATCCAGCTCGTGC
AGACGTACAACCAGCTCTTCGAGGAGAACCCCATTAATGCGTCAGGCGTCGACGCGAAGGCTATCCTGTC
CGCTAGGCTCTCGAAGTCTCGGAAGCTCGAGAACCTGATCGCCCAGCTGCCGGGCGAGAAGAAGAACGGC
CTGTTCGGGAATCTCATTGCGCTCAGCCTGGGGCTCACGCCCAACTTCAAGTCGAATTTCGATCTCGCTG
AGGACGCCAAGCTGCAGCTCTCCAAGGACACATACGACGATGACCTGGATAACCTCCTGGCCCAGATCGG
CGATCAGTACGCGGACCTGTTCCTCGCTGCCAAGAATCTGTCGGACGCCATCCTCCTGTCTGATATTCTC
AGGGTGAACACCGAGATTACGAAGGCTCCGCTCTCAGCCTCCATGATCAAGCGCTACGACGAGCACCATC
AGGATCTGACCCTCCTGAAGGCGCTGGTCAGGCAGCAGCTCCCCGAGAAGTACAAGGAGATCTTCTTCGA
TCAGTCGAAGAACGGCTACGCTGGGTACATTGACGGCGGGGCCTCTCAGGAGGAGTTCTACAAGTTCATC
AAGCCGATTCTGGAGAAGATGGACGGCACGGAGGAGCTGCTGGTGAAGCTCAAGCGCGAGGACCTCCTGA
GGAAGCAGCGGACATTCGATAACGGCAGCATCCCACACCAGATTCATCTCGGGGAGCTGCACGCTATCCT
GAGGAGGCAGGAGGACTTCTACCCTTTCCTCAAGGATAACCGCGAGAAGATCGAGAAGATTCTGACTTTC
AGGATCCCGTACTACGTCGGCCCACTCGCTAGGGGCAACTCCCGCTTCGCTTGGATGACCCGCAAGTCAG
AGGAGACGATCACGCCGTGGAACTTCGAGGAGGTGGTCGACAAGGGCGCTAGCGCTCAGTCGTTCATCGA
GAGGATGACGAATTTCGACAAGAACCTGCCAAATGAGAAGGTGCTCCCTAAGCACTCGCTCCTGTACGAG
TACTTCACAGTCTACAACGAGCTGACTAAGGTGAAGTATGTGACCGAGGGCATGAGGAAGCCGGCTTTCC
TGTCTGGGGAGCAGAAGAAGGCCATCGTGGACCTCCTGTTCAAGACCAACCGGAAGGTCACGGTTAAGCA
GCTCAAGGAGGACTACTTCAAGAAGATTGAGTGCTTCGATTCGGTCGAGATCTCTGGCGTTGAGGACCGC
TTCAACGCCTCCCTGGGGACCTACCACGATCTCCTGAAGATCATTAAGGATAAGGACTTCCTGGACAACG
AGGAGAATGAGGATATCCTCGAGGACATTGTGCTGACACTCACTCTGTTCGAGGACCGGGAGATGATCGA
GGAGCGCCTGAAGACTTACGCCCATCTCTTCGATGACAAGGTCATGAAGCAGCTCAAGAGGAGGAGGTAC
ACCGGCTGGGGGAGGCTGAGCAGGAAGCTCATCAACGGCATTCGGGACAAGCAGTCCGGGAAGACGATCC
TCGACTTCCTGAAGAGCGATGGCTTCGCGAACCGCAATTTCATGCAGCTGATTCACGATGACAGCCTCAC
ATTCAAGGAGGATATCCAGAAGGCTCAGGTGAGCGGCCAGGGGGACTCGCTGCACGAGCATATCGCGAAC
CTCGCTGGCTCGCCAGCTATCAAGAAGGGGATTCTGCAGACCGTGAAGGTTGTGGACGAGCTGGTGAAGG
TCATGGGCAGGCACAAGCCTGAGAACATCGTCATTGAGATGGCCCGGGAGAATCAGACCACGCAGAAGGG
CCAGAAGAACTCACGCGAGAGGATGAAGAGGATCGAGGAGGGCATTAAGGAGCTGGGGTCCCAGATCCTC
AAGGAGCACCCGGTGGAGAACACGCAGCTGCAGAATGAGAAGCTCTACCTGTACTACCTCCAGAATGGCC
GCGATATGTATGTGGACCAGGAGCTGGATATTAACAGGCTCAGCGATTACGACGTCGATGCCATCGTTCC
ACAGTCATTCCTGAAGGATGACTCCATTGACAACAAGGTCCTCACCAGGTCGGACAAGAACCGGGGCAAG
TCTGATAATGTTCCTTCAGAGGAGGTCGTTAAGAAGATGAAGAACTACTGGCGCCAGCTCCTGAATGCCA
AGCTGATCACGCAGCGGAAGTTCGATAACCTCACAAAGGCTGAGAGGGGCGGGCTCTCTGAGCTGGACAA
GGCGGGCTTCATCAAGAGGCAGCTGGTCGAGACACGGCAGATCACTAAGCACGTTGCGCAGATTCTCGAC
TCACGGATGAACACTAAGTACGATGAGAATGACAAGCTGATCCGCGAGGTGAAGGTCATCACCCTGAAGT
CAAAGCTCGTCTCCGACTTCAGGAAGGATTTCCAGTTCTACAAGGTTCGGGAGATCAACAATTACCACCA
TGCCCATGACGCGTACCTGAACGCGGTGGTCGGCACAGCTCTGATCAAGAAGTACCCAAAGCTCGAGAGC
GAGTTCGTGTACGGGGACTACAAGGTTTACGATGTGAGGAAGATGATCGCCAAGTCGGAGCAGGAGATTG
GCAAGGCTACCGCCAAGTACTTCTTCTACTCTAACATTATGAATTTCTTCAAGACAGAGATCACTCTGGC
CAATGGCGAGATCCGGAAGCGCCCCCTCATCGAGACGAACGGCGAGACGGGGGAGATCGTGTGGGACAAG
GGCAGGGATTTCGCGACCGTCAGGAAGGTTCTCTCCATGCCACAAGTGAATATCGTCAAGAAGACAGAGG
TCCAGACTGGCGGGTTCTCTAAGGAGTCAATTCTGCCTAAGCGGAACAGCGACAAGCTCATCGCCCGCAA
GAAGGACTGGGATCCGAAGAAGTACGGCGGGTTCGACAGCCCCACTGTGGCCTACTCGGTCCTGGTTGTG
GCGAAGGTTGAGAAGGGCAAGTCCAAGAAGCTCAAGAGCGTGAAGGAGCTGCTGGGGATCACGATTATGG
AGCGCTCCAGCTTCGAGAAGAACCCGATCGATTTCCTGGAGGCGAAGGGCTACAAGGAGGTGAAGAAGGA
CCTGATCATTAAGCTCCCCAAGTACTCACTCTTCGAGCTGGAGAACGGCAGGAAGCGGATGCTGGCTTCC
GCTGGCGAGCTGCAGAAGGGGAACGAGCTGGCTCTGCCGTCCAAGTATGTGAACTTCCTCTACCTGGCCT
CCCACTACGAGAAGCTCAAGGGCAGCCCCGAGGACAACGAGCAGAAGCAGCTGTTCGTCGAGCAGCACAA
GCATTACCTCGACGAGATCATTGAGCAGATTTCCGAGTTCTCCAAGCGCGTGATCCTGGCCGACGCGAAT
CTGGATAAGGTCCTCTCCGCGTACAACAAGCACCGCGACAAGCCAATCAGGGAGCAGGCTGAGAATATCA
TTCATCTCTTCACCCTGACGAACCTCGGCGCCCCTGCTGCTTTCAAGTACTTCGACACAACTATCGATCG
CAAGAGGTACACAAGCACTAAGGAGGTCCTGGACGCGACCCTCATCCACCAGTCGATTACCGGCCTCTAC
GAGACGCGCATCGACCTGTCTCAGCTCGGGGGCGACGAATTCTCCGGGAGCGAGACGCCAGGCACCTCCG
AGTCGGCCACCCCAGAATCTGCCACAGTGGTGTCCGGCCAAAAGCAGGACCGCCAGGGCGGAGAACGCAG
AAGGTCCCAGCTCGATAGGGATCAGTGTGCCTACTGCAAGGAGAAGGGCCACTGGGCCAAAGACTGCCCG
AAAAAGCCGCGCGGCCCACGCGGCCCAAGGCCACAAACATCCCTCCTTCCAAAGAAGAAGCGGAAGGTGG
AGCTCAGCGGAGGATCTTCCGGAGGATCTAGCGGCTCCGAGACACCAGGAACATCCGAAAGCGCTACACC
AGAATCTAGCGGAGGCTCTTCCGGAGGATCTAGGCCTACCCTCAACATCGAGGATGAGTATCGCCTCCAC
GAAACCTCCAAAGAACCGGACGTGTCCCTCGGCAGCACATGGCTCAGCGACTTCCCACAAGCGTGGGCCG
AAACCGGCGGCATGGGCCTCGCCGTCCGCCAAGCCCCACTCATTATCCCGCTGAAGGCGACCTCCACACC
GGTGTCCATCAAGCAGTACCCGATGAGCCAAGAGGCGAGGCTCGGGATTAAGCCGCACATTCAGCGCCTC
CTCGATCAAGGCATTCTCGTGCCGTGCCAATCCCCGTGGAATACACCACTCCTCCCGGTCAAAAAGCCGG
GCACCAACGACTATCGCCCGGTCCAAGATCTCCGCGAGGTCAACAAGCGCGTGGAAGACATCCACCCGAC
CGTCCCGAACCCGTATAATCTGCTCTCCGGGCTCCCACCATCCCACCAGTGGTATACAGTGCTGGACCTC
AAAGACGCCTTCTTCTGTCTCCGCCTCCACCCAACAAGCCAGCCGCTCTTCGCCTTCGAGTGGCGCGACC
CGGAGATGGGCATCTCCGGCCAACTGACATGGACACGCCTCCCGCAAGGCTTCAAGAACAGCCCGACACT
CTTCAACGAGGCGCTCCATAGGGACCTCGCGGATTTTCGCATCCAGCATCCGGACCTCATCCTCCTCCAG
TATGCGGATGATCTCCTCCTCGCCGCGACCTCCGAGCTGGATTGTCAACAAGGCACACGCGCGCTCCTCC
AAACACTCGGGAACCTCGGCTATCGCGCGTCCGCGAAAAAGGCCCAAATCTGCCAGAAGCAAGTGAAGTA
CCTCGGGTATCTGCTCAAGGAAGGCCAACGCTGGCTCACCGAAGCGCGCAAAGAAACAGTGATGGGGCAA
CCGACACCGAAAACACCACGCCAGCTGCGCGAGTTTCTCGGCAAAGCCGGCTTCTGTCGCCTCTTCATCC
CGGGCTTTGCCGAGATGGCCGCGCCACTCTACCCACTCACCAAGCCGGGCACACTGTTTAACTGGGGGCC
GGATCAGCAGAAAGCCTACCAAGAGATCAAACAAGCGCTCCTCACCGCCCCAGCGCTCGGGCTCCCAGAT
CTCACAAAGCCGTTCGAGCTGTTCGTCGATGAGAAGCAAGGCTACGCGAAGGGCGTGCTCACACAGAAGC
TCGGCCCGTGGAGGAGGCCAGTGGCCTATCTCTCCAAAAAACTCGATCCAGTGGCCGCCGGCTGGCCACC
GTGTCTGCGCATGGTCGCCGCGATTGCCGTGCTCACAAAGGATGCCGGCAAACTCACAATGGGCCAGCCG
CTGGTGATCCTCGCGCCACATGCCGTGGAAGCCCTCGTCAAACAGCCGCCGGATAGGTGGCTCTCCAATG
CGCGCATGACCCATTACCAAGCGCTCCTCCTCGACACCGATCGCGTCCAGTTCGGCCCAGTGGTCGCCCT
CAATCCGGCGACACTGCTGCCACTCCCAGAGGAGGGCCTCCAACACAACTGTCTGGATATTCTCGCGGAA
GCGCATGGCACAAGGCCAGACCTCACAGATCAACCGCTCAGCGGCGGCAGCAAGAGGACCGCCGACTCCC
AGCACTCGACCCCGCCGAAGACCAAGAGGAAGGTGGAGTTCGAGCCGAAGAAGAAGAGGAAGGTCTCCGG
CGGATCTTCCGGAGGATCTAGCGGCTCCGAGACACCAGGAACATCCGAATCCGCTACACCAGAGTCTTCT
GGAGGATCTAGCGGAGGATCTATGAGTAATCTCTTGACCGTTCATCAAAATTTACCGGCGCTCCCGGTGG
ACGCCACAAGCGATGAGGTGCGGAAGAACCTGATGGATATGTTCCGTGATCGGCAGGCGTTTAGCGAAGA
GACATGGAAGATGCTTCTTTCCGTGTGTCGTAGTTGGGCAGCGTGGTGCAAGCTCAACAACCGGAAGTGG
TTCCCTGCTGAGCCGGAAGACGTCAGGGACTATTTACTCTACCTCCAAGCTAGGGGGTTAGCAGTTAAAA
CTATACAGCAGCATCTCGGTCAATTGAACATGCTGCACCGGCGCAGCGGACTGCCGCGGCCCAGTGACTC
TAATGCTGTGTCGCTCGTGATGAGGCGCATCAGAAAGGAGAATGTGGATGCTGGTGAACGAGCCAAGCAG
GCGCTTGCCTTCGAGAGGACACAGTTTGATCAAGTTCGCAGCCTCATGGAGAACAGCGATCGTTGCCAAG
ACATCAGGAATCTAGCCTTCCTGGGTATCGCCTACAATACTCTGTTGAGAATTGCGGAGATTGCGAGGAT
CCGTGTGAAGGACATAAGCCGAACTGATGGTGGGAGGATGTTGATTCACATTGGACGCACCAAGACACTC
GTATCAACCGCAGGAGTCGAGAAGGCTCTATCGCTTGGGGTTACTAAGTTGGTCGAACGATGGATATCAG
TATCCGGCGTCGCCGACGATCCAAACAATTACCTGTTCTGCCGCGTGCGCAAGAATGGGGTTGCGGCGCC
TTCAGCTACGTCCCAGCTCTCGACGAGGGCACTGGAGGGCATCTTTGAGGCTACGCACAGGCTGATCTAT
GGCCCGCCGGATGATTCCGGCGGGAGATACTTGGCATGGTCTGGACACTCCGCCAGAGTCGGCGCCGCCC
GCGACATGGCGCGGGCCGGCGTGTCAATTCCAGAAATAATGCAGGCAGGAGGGTGGACCAATGTCAACAT
TGTAATGAACTATATCAGAAACCTCGACTCGGAGACAGGAGCCATGGTCAGGCTTCTAGAAGACGGTGAC
CCAGCAGCTAAACGCGTAAAGTTGGATGGAGGTAAGAGGACAGCGGATGGATCTGAATTCGAGAGCCCGA
AAAAGAAGAGGAAAGTCTGATGAGCGGCCGCGGTACGCTGAAATCACCAGTCTCTCTCTACAAATCTATC
TCTCTCTATTTTCTCCATAAATAATGTGTGAGTAGTTTCCCGATAAGGGAAATTAGGGTTCTTATAGGGT
TTCGCTCATGTGTTGAGCATATAAGAAACCCTTAGTATGTATTTGTATTTGTAAAATACTTCTATCAATA
AAATTTCTAATTCCTAAAACCAAAATCCAGTACTAAAATCCAGATCTCCTAAAGTCCCTATAGATCTTTG
TCGTGAATATAAACCAGACACGAGACGACTAAACCTGGAGCCCAGACGCCGTTCGAAGCTAGAAGTACCG
CTTAGGCAGGAGGCCGTTAGGGAAAAGATGCTAAGGCAGGGTTGGTTACGTTGACTCCCCCGTAGGTTTG
GTTTAAATATGATGAAGTGGACGGAAGGAAGGAGGAAGACAAGGAAGGATAAGGTTGCAGGCCCTGTGCA
AGGTAAGAAGATGGAAATTTGATAGAGGTACGCTACTATACTTATACTATACGCTAAGGGAATGCTTGTA
TTTATACCCTATACCCCCTAATAACCCCTTATCAATTTAAGAAATAATCCGCATAAGCCCCCGCTTAAAA
ATTGGTATCAGAGCCATGAATAGGTCTATGACCAAAACTCAAGAGGATAAAACCTCACCAAAATACGAAA
GAGTTCTTAACTCTAAAGATAAAAGATCTTTCAAGATCAAAACTAGTTCCCTCACACCGGTGACGGGGAT
CGCATGCGATATCTCGAGATCTAGCTTGGCGTAATCATGGTCATAGCTGTTTCCTGTGTGAAATTGTTAT
CCGCTCACAATTCCACACAACATACGAGCCGGAAGCATAAAGTGTAAAGCCTGGGGTGCCTAATGAGTGA
GCTAACTCACATTAATTGCGTTGCGCTCACTGCCCGCTTTCCAGTCGGGAAACCTGTCGTGCCAGCTGCA
TTAATGAATCGGCCAACGCGCGGGGAGAGGCGGTTTGCGTATTGGGCGCTCTTCCGCTTCCTCGCTCACT
GACTCGCTGCGCTCGGTCGTTCGGCTGCGGCGAGCGGTATCAGCTCACTCAAAGGCGGTAATACGGTTAT
CCACAGAATCAGGGGATAACGCAGGAAAGAACATGTGAGCAAAAGGCCAGCAAAAGGCCAGGAACCGTAA
AAAGGCCGCGTTGCTGGCGTTTTTCCATAGGCTCCGCCCCCCTGACGAGCATCACAAAAATCGACGCTCA
AGTCAGAGGTGGCGAAACCCGACAGGACTATAAAGATACCAGGCGTTTCCCCCTGGAAGCTCCCTCGTGC
GCTCTCCTGTTCCGACCCTGCCGCTTACCGGATACCTGTCCGCCTTTCTCCCTTCGGGAAGCGTGGCGCT
TTCTCATAGCTCACGCTGTAGGTATCTCAGTTCGGTGTAGGTCGTTCGCTCCAAGCTGGGCTGTGTGCAC
GAACCCCCCGTTCAGCCCGACCGCTGCGCCTTATCCGGTAACTATCGTCTTGAGTCCAACCCGGTAAGAC
ACGACTTATCGCCACTGGCAGCAGCCACTGGTAACAGGATTAGCAGAGCGAGGTATGTAGGCGGTGCTAC
AGAGTTCTTGAAGTGGTGGCCTAACTACGGCTACACTAGAAGAACAGTATTTGGTATCTGCGCTCTGCTG
AAGCCAGTTACCTTCGGAAAAAGAGTTGGTAGCTCTTGATCCGGCAAACAAACCACCGCTGGTAGCGGTG
GTTTTTTTGTTTGCAAGCAGCAGATTACGCGCAGAAAAAAAGGATCTCAAGAAGATCCTTTGATCTTTTC
TACGGGGTCTGACGCTCAGTGGAACGAAAACTCACGTTAAGGGATTTTGGTCATGAGATTATCAAAAAGG
ATCTTCACCTAGATCCTTTTAAATTAAAAATGAAGTTTTAAATCAATCTAAAGTATATATGAGTAAACTT
GGTCTGACAGTTACCAATGCTTAATCAGTGAGGCACCTATCTCAGCGATCTGTCTATTTCGTTCATCCAT
AGTTGCCTGACTCCCCGTCGTGTAGATAACTACGATACGGGAGGGCTTACCATCTGGCCCCAGTGCTGCA
ATGATACCGCGAGACCCACGCTCACCGGCTCCAGATTTATCAGCAATAAACCAGCCAGCCGGAAGGGCCG
AGCGCAGAAGTGGTCCTGCAACTTTATCCGCCTCCATCCAGTCTATTAATTGTTGCCGGGAAGCTAGAGT
AAGTAGTTCGCCAGTTAATAGTTTGCGCAACGTTGTTGCCATTGCTACAGGCATCGTGGTGTCACGCTCG
TCGTTTGGTATGGCTTCATTCAGCTCCGGTTCCCAACGATCAAGGCGAGTTACATGATCCCCCATGTTGT
GCAAAAAAGCGGTTAGCTCCTTCGGTCCTCCGATCGTTGTCAGAAGTAAGTTGGCCGCAGTGTTATCACT
CATGGTTATGGCAGCACTGCATAATTCTCTTACTGTCATGCCATCCGTAAGATGCTTTTCTGTGACTGGT
GAGTACTCAACCAAGTCATTCTGAGAATAGTGTATGCGGCGACCGAGTTGCTCTTGCCCGGCGTCAATAC
GGGATAATACCGCGCCACATAGCAGAACTTTAAAAGTGCTCATCATTGGAAAACGTTCTTCGGGGCGAAA
ACTCTCAAGGATCTTACCGCTGTTGAGATCCAGTTCGATGTAACCCACTCGTGCACCCAACTGATCTTCA
GCATCTTTTACTTTCACCAGCGTTTCTGGGTGAGCAAAAACAGGAAGGCAAAATGCCGCAAAAAAGGGAA
TAAGGGCGACACGGAAATGTTGAATACTCATACTCTTCCTTTTTCAATATTATTGAAGCATTTATCAGGG
TTATTGTCTCATGAGCGGATACATATTTGAATGTATTTAGAAAAATAAACAAATAGGGGTTCCGCGCACA
TTTCCCCGAAAAGTGCCACCTGCCAGTGCCAAGCTAATTC
Features (pLannotate 1.2.2; 12 found; start..end, strand, type, name):
     13..1999    +  promoter       Ubi promoter: maize polyubiquitin gene promoter
   2096..6196    +  CDS            cas9: CAS9_STRP1 - Also known as csn1 From Streptococcus pyogenes serotype M1.
   6257..8089    +  CDS            gag-pol (fragment): POL_MLVMS - Experimental evidence at protein level: Swiss-Prot protein existence level 1. [Integrase]: Catalyzes viral DNA integration into the host chromosome, by performing a series of DNA cutting and joining reactions. This enzyme activity takes place after virion entry into a cell and reverse transcription of the RNA genome in dsDNA. The first step in the integration process is 3' processing. This step requires a complex comprising the viral genome, matrix protein and integrase. This complex is called the pre-integration complex (PIC). The integrase protein removes 2 nucleotides from each
   8282..9310    +  CDS            cre: RECR_BPP1 - Experimental evidence at protein level: Swiss-Prot protein existence level 1. Catalyzes site-specific recombination between two 34-base- pair LOXP sites. Its role is to maintain the phage genome as a monomeric unit-copy plasmid in the lysogenic state. From Escherichia phage P1 (Bacteriophage P1).
   9460..9636    +  polyA_signal   CaMV poly(A) signal: cauliflower mosaic virus polyadenylation signal
  10212..10234   -  protein_bind   lac operator (fragment): The lac repressor binds to the lac operator to inhibit transcription in E. coli. This inhibition can be relieved by adding lactose or isopropyl-β-D-thiogalactopyranoside (IPTG). lac repressor encoded by lacI
  10238..10268   -  promoter       lac promoter: promoter for the E. coli lac operon
  10283..10304   -  protein_bind   CAP binding site: CAP binding activates transcription in the presence of cAMP. E. coli catabolite activator protein
  10317..10409   -  CDS            lacI (fragment): lac repressor; lacI; The lac repressor binds to the lac operator to inhibit transcription in E. coli. This inhibition can be relieved by adding lactose or isopropyl-β-D-thiogalactopyranoside (IPTG).
  10592..11180   -  rep_origin     ori: high-copy-number ColE1/pMB1/pBR322/pUC origin of replication
  11351..12211   -  CDS            AmpR: β-lactamase; bla; confers resistance to ampicillin, carbenicillin, and related antibiotics
  12212..12316   -  promoter       AmpR promoter: bla
