[The description below was written by a language model from this plasmid's Addgene catalogue record and pLannotate feature annotations shown in this document.]
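Description:
PCE(cm24Cre) is a 12.4 kb plant expression plasmid built on the pJIT163 backbone and catalogued as a CRISPR vector for chromosome editing. It is maintained in E. coli as a high-copy plasmid through a ColE1/pUC-type origin and selected with ampicillin via the β-lactamase gene and its native promoter. Remnants of the lac promoter/operator region, a CAP binding site and a short lacI fragment are ordinary backbone carry-over and play no role in the plant payload.

The payload is a single long expression unit driven by the maize polyubiquitin (Ubi) promoter, a strong constitutive promoter commonly used in cereals and other monocots, and terminated by the cauliflower mosaic virus poly(A) signal. Between these lie three coding regions in the same orientation: Streptococcus pyogenes Cas9, a fragment of the Moloney murine leukemia virus gag-pol polyprotein, and Cre recombinase from bacteriophage P1. The first two correspond to the "PE" named in the insert field, since a prime editor pairs a Cas9 (normally a nickase) with an MMLV-derived reverse transcriptase. The annotation does not report the specific Cas9 mutations or which part of pol is present. The third is "cm24Cre", evidently an engineered Cre variant, although its changes are not described in the record. The elements joining the three coding regions (linkers, self-cleaving peptides or nuclear localization signals) are not annotated, so it is unclear whether Cre is made as a fusion or a separate protein.

No guide RNA or pegRNA cassette appears in the feature table, so these would presumably be supplied from another construct. Taken together, the design suggests prime editing is used to install recombinase target sites that Cre then recombines for large-scale chromosomal rearrangements in plant cells.
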