Addgene plasmid #242425: PCE(cm24Cre)
Purpose: for chromosome editing
Depositing lab: Caixia Gao. Depositing organization: Institute of Genetics and Developmental Biology, Chinese Academy of Sciences. Publication: Iterative recombinase technologies for efficient and precise genome engineering across kilobase to megabase scales. Sun C, Li H, Liu Y, Li Y, Gao R, Shi X, Fei H, Liu J, Liang R, Gao C. Cell. 2025 Aug 1:S0092-8674(25)00800-1. doi: 10.1016/j.cell.2025.07.011. PubMed 40763736.
Backbone
  Vector backbone: pJIT163
  Vector type: Plant Expression, CRISPR
Growth in bacteria
  Bacterial resistance: Ampicillin, 100 μg/mL
  Growth temperature: 37°C
  Growth strain: DH5alpha
  Copy number: High Copy
Gene/Insert
  Gene/Insert name: PE, cm24Cre
  Species: Synthetic
  Cloning method: Gibson Cloning
  Sequencing primers: 5′ Unknown
Terms and licenses: Academic/Nonprofit Terms; Industry Terms: Not Available to Industry
How to cite: PCE(cm24Cre) was a gift from Caixia Gao (Addgene plasmid # 242425 ; http://n2t.net/addgene:242425 ; RRID:Addgene_242425)
